Addgene plasmid #245666: pICSL60005
Purpose: Level 0 Golden Gate part Oleosin terminator, GCTT - CGCT
Depositing lab: Mark Youles. Depositing organization: Sainsbury Laboratory, Norwich.
Backbone
  Vector backbone: pICH41276
  Backbone size w/o insert (bp): 2249
  Vector type: Synthetic Biology
Growth in bacteria
  Bacterial resistance: Spectinomycin, 50 μg/mL
  Growth temperature: 37°C
  Growth strain: DH5alpha
  Copy number: High Copy
Gene/Insert
  Gene/Insert name: Oleosin terminator
  Species: A. thaliana (mustard weed)
  Insert size (bp): 442
  Mutation: BsaI/BpiI sites removed by point-mutation
  Cloning method: Restriction Enzyme; 5′ cloning site BsaI (destroyed during cloning); 3′ cloning site BsaI (destroyed during cloning)
  Sequencing primers: 5′ TCACATGTTCTTTCCTGCG; 3′ GTCTCATGAGCGGATACATATTTGAATG
Terms and licenses: Academic/Nonprofit Terms; Industry Terms: Not Available to Industry
Depositor comments: Level 0 terminator module used for GoldenGate assemblies using the MoClo overhang syntax
How to cite: pICSL60005 was a gift from Mark Youles (Addgene plasmid # 245666 ; http://n2t.net/addgene:245666 ; RRID:Addgene_245666)
