[The description below was written by a language model from this plasmid's Addgene catalogue record and pLannotate feature annotations shown in this document.]
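Description:
pICSL60005 is a Level 0 Golden Gate (MoClo) part plasmid carrying the terminator of an Arabidopsis thaliana oleosin gene as a standardised, reusable module for plant synthetic biology. It is built on the pICH41276 backbone (2,249 bp), a small bacterial cloning vector that serves as the acceptor for this part class. With the 442 bp insert the total matches the 2,691 nt sequenced record. Propagation in E. coli relies on a high-copy ColE1/pUC-type origin, and selection is by spectinomycin through the aadA adenylyltransferase gene, which the annotation places downstream of a bla (AmpR) promoter. The short lacI, integrase and gentamicin acetyltransferase fragments flagged by the automated annotation appear to be non-functional remnants of the backbone and of the integron-derived resistance cassette rather than working genes.

The terminator itself is not called as a feature in the table. It presumably lies in the unannotated stretch between the lacI fragment and the AmpR promoter. According to the record, internal BsaI and BpiI sites were removed by point mutation ("domestication") so that the part survives the Type IIS digestions used at successive assembly levels. The part is defined by the four-base fusion sites GCTT at the 5′ end and CGCT at the 3′ end, which in the MoClo syntax correspond to the 3′ UTR/terminator position that follows a coding sequence and closes a transcription unit. In a one-pot restriction-ligation reaction it is combined with compatible promoter, coding sequence and tag modules to build Level 1 transcription units. The record does not specify particular applications, although oleosins are seed oil-body proteins, so their regulatory elements are commonly associated with seed expression.
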