Features (pLannotate 1.2.2; 6 found; start..end, strand, type, name):
      1..589     +  rep_origin     ori: high-copy-number ColE1/pMB1/pBR322/pUC origin of replication
    772..855     +  CDS            lacI (fragment): LACI_ECOLI - Experimental evidence at protein level: Swiss-Prot protein existence level 1. Repressor of the lactose operon. Binds allolactose as an inducer. From Escherichia coli (strain K12).
   1404..1508    +  promoter       AmpR promoter: bla
   1499..1579    -  CDS            int (fragment): INT2_ECOLX - Protein inferred from homology: Swiss-Prot protein existence level 3. Putative integrase believed to be involved in the insertion of antibiotic resistance genes into plasmids and transposons. From Escherichia coli.
   1667..1723    +  CDS            GmR (fragment): gentamycin acetyltransferase; aacC1; confers resistance to gentamycin
   1730..2518    +  CDS            aadA: S3AD_ECOLX - Experimental evidence at protein level: Swiss-Prot protein existence level 1. Mediates bacterial resistance to the antibiotics streptomycin and spectinomycin. From Escherichia coli.
>Addgene plasmid #245666 | pICSL60005 | addgene full sequence | sequence record 495488 | Addgene NGS Result
TTGAGATCCTTTTTTTCTGCGCGTAATCTGCTGCTTGCAAACAAAAAAACCACCGCTACCAGCGGTGGTT
TGTTTGCCGGATCAAGAGCTACCAACTCTTTTTCCGAAGGTAACTGGCTTCAGCAGAGCGCAGATACCAA
ATACTGTTCTTCTAGTGTAGCCGTAGTTAGGCCACCACTTCAAGAACTCTGTAGCACCGCCTACATACCT
CGCTCTGCTAATCCTGTTACCAGTGGCTGCTGCCAGTGGCGATAAGTCGTGTCTTACCGGGTTGGACTCA
AGACGATAGTTACCGGATAAGGCGCAGCGGTCGGGCTGAACGGGGGGTTCGTGCACACAGCCCAGCTTGG
AGCGAACGACCTACACCGAACTGAGATACCTACAGCGTGAGCTATGAGAAAGCGCCACGCTTCCCGAAGG
GAGAAAGGCGGACAGGTATCCGGTAAGCGGCAGGGTCGGAACAGGAGAGCGCACGAGGGAGCTTCCAGGG
GGAAACGCCTGGTATCTTTATAGTCCTGTCGGGTTTCGCCACCTCTGACTTGAGCGTCGATTTTTGTGAT
GCTCGTCAGGGGGGCGGAGCCTATGGAAAAACGCCAGCAACGCGGCCTTTTTACGGTTCCTGGCCTTTTG
CTGGCCTTTTGCTCACATGTTCTTTCCTGCGTTATCCCCTGATTCTGTGGATAACCGTATTACCGCCTTT
GAGTGAGCTGATACCGCTCGCCGCAGCCGAACGACCGAGCGCAGCGAGTCAGTGAGCGAGGAAGCGGAAG
AGCGCCCAATACGCAAACCGCCTCTCCCCGCGCGTTGGCCGATTCATTAATCACTCTGTGGTCTCAGCTT
ACCCCACTGATGTCATCGTCATAGTCCAATAACTCCAATGTCGGGGAGTTAGTTTATGAGGAATAAAGTG
TTTAGAATTTGATCAGGGGGAGATAATAAAAGCCGAGTTTGAATCTTTTTGTTATAAGTAATGTTTATGT
GTGTTTCTATATGTTGTCAAATGGTACCATGTTTTTTTTCCTCTCTTTTTGTAACTTGCAAGTGTTGTGT
TGTACTTTATTTGGCTTCTTTGTAAGTTGGTAACGGTGGTCTATATATGGAAAAGGTCTTGTTTTGTTAA
ACTTATGTTAGTTAACTGGATTCGTCTTTAACCACAAAAAGTTTTCAATAAGCTACAAATTTAGACACGC
AAGCCGATGCAGTCATTAGTACATATATTTATTGCAAGTGATTACATGGCAACCCAAACTTCAAAAACAG
TAGGTTGCTCCATTTAGTCGCTTGAGACCACGAAGTGGCTCTTCAGTGGACGAAAGGGCCTCGTGATACG
CCTATTTTTATAGGTTAATGTCATGATAATAATGGTTTCTTAGACGTCAGGTGGCACTTTTCGGGGAAAT
GTGCGCGGAACCCCTATTTGTTTATTTTTCTAAATACATTCAAATATGTATCCGCTCATGAGACAATAAC
CCTGATAAATGCTTCAATAATATTGAAAAAGGAAGAGTATGCGCTCACGCAACTGGTCCAGAACCTTGAC
CGAACGCAGCGGTGGTAACGGCGCAGTGGCGGTTTTCATGGCTTGTTATGACTGTTTTTTTTTGGGGTAC
AGTCTATGCCTCGGGCATCCAAGCAGCAAGCGCGTTACGCCGTGGGTCGATGTTTGATGTTATGGAGCAG
CAACGATGTTACGCAGCAGGGCAGTCGCCCTAAAACAAAGTTAAACATCATGAGGGAAGCGGTGATCGCC
GAAGTATCGACTCAACTATCAGAGGTAGTTGGCGTCATCGAGCGCCATCTCGAACCGACGTTGCTGGCCG
TACATTTGTACGGCTCCGCAGTGGATGGCGGCCTGAAGCCACACAGCGATATTGATTTGCTGGTTACGGT
GACCGTAAGGCTTGATGAAACAACGCGGCGAGCTTTGATCAACGACCTTTTGGAAACTTCGGCTTCCCCT
GGAGAGAGCGAGATTCTCCGCGCTGTAGAAGTCACCATTGTTGTGCACGACGACATCATTCCGTGGCGTT
ATCCAGCTAAGCGCGAACTGCAATTTGGAGAATGGCAGCGCAATGACATTCTTGCAGGTATCTTCGAGCC
AGCCACGATCGACATTGATCTGGCTATCTTGCTGACAAAAGCAAGAGAACATAGCGTTGCCTTGGTAGGT
CCAGCGGCGGAGGAACTCTTTGATCCGGTTCCTGAACAGGATCTATTTGAGGCGCTAAATGAAACCTTAA
CGCTATGGAACTCGCCGCCCGACTGGGCTGGCGATGAGCGAAATGTAGTGCTTACGTTGTCCCGCATTTG
GTACAGCGCAGTAACCGGCAAAATCGCGCCGAAGGATGTCGCTGCCGACTGGGCAATGGAGCGCCTGCCG
GCCCAGTATCAGCCCGTCATACTTGAAGCTAGACAGGCTTATCTTGGACAAGAAGAAGATCGCTTGGCCT
CGCGCGCAGATCAGTTGGAAGAATTTGTCCATTACGTAAAAGGCGAGATCACCAAGGTAGTCGGCAAATA
ACTGTCAGACCAAGTTTACTCATATATACTTTAGATTGATTTAAAACTTCATTTTTAATTTAAAAGGATC
TAGGTGAAGATCCTTTTTGATAATCTCATGACCAAAATCCCTTAACGTGAGTTTTCGTTCCACTGAGCGT
CAGACCCCGTAGAAAAGATCAAAGGATCTTC
